Addgene plasmid #51741: pSplit-OC-U5-40K
Purpose: Express U5-40K-LucC fusion protein in mammalian cells
Depositing lab: Hiroyoshi Ariga. Depositing organization: Hokkaido University. Publication: A split luciferase-based reporter for detection of a cellular macromolecular complex. Maita H, Tomita K, Ariga H. Anal Biochem. 2014 Feb 3. pii: S0003-2697(14)00035-9. doi: 10.1016/j.ab.2014.01.015. PubMed 24503441.
Backbone
  Vector backbone: pcDNA3
  Backbone manufacturer: Stratagene
  Backbone size w/o insert (bp): 4620
  Total vector size (bp): 6180
  Modifications to backbone: MfeI-XhoI fragment of U5-40K was cloned into the EcoRI and XhoI sites, then U5-40K cannot be recovered by enzyme digestion.
  Vector type: Mammalian Expression
  Selectable markers: Neomycin (select with G418)
Growth in bacteria
  Bacterial resistance: Ampicillin, 100 μg/mL
  Growth temperature: 37°C
  Growth strain: XL1 Blue
  Copy number: High Copy
Gene/Insert
  Gene/Insert name: U5-40K
  Species: H. sapiens (human)
  Entrez Gene: SNRNP40 (a.k.a. 40K, HPRP8BP, PRP8BP, PRPF8BP, SPF38, WDR57)
  Promoter: CMV
  Tag / fusion protein: Luciferase (394-550aa) (C terminal on backbone); FLAG (N terminal on backbone)
  Cloning method: Restriction Enzyme; 5′ cloning site EcoRI (destroyed during cloning); 3′ cloning site XhoI (not destroyed)
  Sequencing primers: 5′ T7; 3′ SP6
Terms and licenses: Academic/Nonprofit Terms; Industry Terms: Not Available to Industry
How to cite: pSplit-OC-U5-40K was a gift from Hiroyoshi Ariga (Addgene plasmid # 51741 ; http://n2t.net/addgene:51741 ; RRID:Addgene_51741)
