[The description below was written by a language model from this plasmid's Addgene catalogue record.]
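Description:
pSplit-OC-U5-40K is a mammalian expression plasmid built on a pcDNA3 backbone, with a total size of about 6.2 kb. It is maintained in E. coli as a high-copy plasmid under ampicillin selection, and it carries a neomycin resistance marker that allows G418 selection of transfected mammalian cells. No feature table accompanies the record, so the backbone elements beyond these are not individually documented.

The payload is the human U5-40K coding sequence (SNRNP40, also known as WDR57 or PRP8BP), a WD-repeat protein component of the U5 small nuclear ribonucleoprotein of the spliceosome. Expression is driven by the CMV promoter. The backbone supplies an N-terminal FLAG epitope, useful for detecting or immunoprecipitating the product, and a C-terminal fragment of luciferase spanning residues 394 to 550 (LucC), so the encoded protein is FLAG-U5-40K-LucC. The insert was introduced as an MfeI-XhoI fragment into the EcoRI and XhoI sites. Because MfeI and EcoRI ends are compatible but regenerate neither site on ligation, the 5′ junction is destroyed and the insert cannot be released again by simple digestion, although the XhoI site is retained. T7 and SP6 primer sites flank the cloning region for sequencing.

The construct is one half of a split-luciferase complementation system. The LucC fragment is expected to be inactive by itself and to regain activity only when brought close to a partner protein carrying the complementary N-terminal luciferase fragment. Per the associated publication, such a reporter was used to detect a cellular macromolecular complex; the record does not name the partner construct.
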