>Addgene plasmid #51741 | pSplit-OC-U5-40K | addgene partial sequence | sequence record 82588 | CMV-F 5'-CGCAAATGGGCGGTAGGCGTG-3'
CAGAGCTCTCTGGCTAACTAGAGAACCCACTGCTTACTGGCTTATCGAAATTAATACGACTCACTATAGG
GAGACCCAAGCTTATGGACTACAAGGACGACGATGACAAGGAACTAGCTCTAGTTGAATTGATGATAGAA
CAGCAGAAGCGTAAGGGCCCAGAGTTGCCGCTGGTTCCAGTCAAGCGGCAGCGGCATGAGTTGCTGTTGG
GAGCGGGGTCTGGCCCAGGAGCCGGGCAGCAGCAGGCGACGCCGGGAGCCTTGCTGCAAGCGGGACCTCC
AAGATGTTCCTCCCTTCAAGCCCCAATCATGCTGCTCTCTGGACATGAAGGGGAAGTCTACTGCTGCAAG
TTCCACCCCAACGGATCCACCTTAGCATCTGCAGGATTTGACCGACTGATATTACTGTGGAATGTCTATG
GTGACTGTGATAACTATGCCACACTGAAGGGACACAGTGGAGCAGTGATGGAATTGCATTACAACACAGA
TGGCAGTATGCTTTTCTCAGCATCCACAGATAAAACCGTGGCTGTGTGGGATAGTGAAACAGGTGAGAGG
GTTAAAAGGCTAAAGGGACATACTTCCTTTGTGAATTCCTGTTATCCAGCCAGGAGAGGCCCTCAGCTTG
TCTGCACTGGCAGTGACGATGGCACAGTTAAGCTTTGGGACATCCGGAAGAAAGCAGCCATCCAGACATT
TCAGAACACGTACCAGGTGTTAGCTGTGACCTTCAATGACACAAGTGATCAGATTATTTCTGGTGGAATA
GACAATGATATCAAGGTCTGGGACCTGCGCCAGAACAAGCTAACCTACACCATGAGAGGCCATGCAGATT
CAGTGACTGGCCTGAGTTTAAGTTCTGAAGGCTCTTATCTTTTGTCCAATGCAATGGACAATACAGTTCG
TGTCTGGGATGTCCGGCCATTTGCCCCCAAAGAGAGATGTGTAAAGATATTTCAAGGAAATGTGCAC
