>Addgene plasmid #51741 | pSplit-OC-U5-40K | addgene partial sequence | sequence record 82589 | BGH-rev 5'-TAGAAGGCACAGTCGAGG-3'
CTATAGAATAGGGCCCTCTAGATGCATGCTCGATCGAGTTACAATTTGGACTTTCCGCCCTTCTTGGCCT
TTATGAGGATCTCTCTGATTTTTCTTGCGTCGAGTTTTCCGGTAAGACCTTTCGGTACTTCGTCCACAAA
CACAACTCCTCCGCGCAACTTTTTCGCGGTTGTTACTTGACTGGCGACGTAATCCACGATCTCTTTTTCC
GTCATCGTCTTTCCGTGCTCCAAAACAACAACGGCGGCGGGAAGTTCACCGGCGTCATCGTCGGGAAGAC
CTGCCACGCCCGCGTCGAAGATGTTGGGGTGTTGTAACAATATCGATTCCAATTCAGCGGGGGCCACCTG
ATATCCTTTGTATTTAATTAAAGACTTCAAGCGGTCAACTATGAAGAAGTGTTCGTCTTCGTCCCAGTAA
GCTATGTCTCCAGAATGTAGCCATCCATCCTTGTCAATCAAGGCGTTGGTCGCTTCCGGATTGTTTACAT
AACCGGACATAATCATAGGTCCGGATCCACCACCACCACTACCACCACCACCACCGGTACCCTCGAGCTG
AATCTCTCCCATATACAGTCTCTTGTCACTCGATGCTGAGATAATGATGGGCTCATCAGGGTGGAAAGCC
ACTTCATTGATGGAGCCAGCATGGCCGGGCAGCTTATACAATATTCTCCTGCTTGTGGTATCCCACACAT
AAACAAACCTGTCGGCTGAGCCAGCTGCTATTTTGCTTCCATCAGGTGACCAAGAACATCTCAGAAGGTT
CTTTTCAAAGTTGTGCACATTTCCTTGAAATATCTTTACACATCTCTCTTTGGGGGCAAATGGCCGGACA
TCCCAGACACGAACTGTATTGTCCATTGCATTGGACAAAAGATAAGAGCCTTCAGAACTTAAACTCAGGC
CAGTCACTGAATCTGCATGGCCTCTCATGGTGTAGGTTAGCTTGTTCTGGCGCAGGTCCCAGACCTTGAT
ATCATTGTCTATTCCACCAGAAATAATCTGATCACTTGTGTCATTGAAGGTCACAGCTAACACCTGGTAC
G
